Addgene plasmid #123636: pCAG-PrCas12a-2AeGFP
Purpose: Mammalian expression, Genome editing
Depositing lab: Wei Li. Depositing organization: Institute of Zoology, Chinese Academy of Sciences. Publication: Enhanced mammalian genome editing by new Cas12a orthologs with optimized crRNA scaffolds. Teng F, Li J, Cui T, Xu K, Guo L, Gao Q, Feng G, Chen C, Han D, Zhou Q, Li W. Genome Biol. 2019 Feb 5;20(1):15. doi: 10.1186/s13059-019-1620-8. PubMed 30717767.
Backbone
  Vector backbone: pCAG-2AeGFP
  Vector type: Mammalian Expression
Growth in bacteria
  Bacterial resistance: Ampicillin, 100 μg/mL
  Growth temperature: 37°C
  Growth strain: DH5alpha
  Copy number: High Copy
Gene/Insert
  Gene/Insert name: PrCas12a (alt name: PrCpf1)
  Species: Synthetic
  Tag / fusion protein: 3xHA tag (C terminal on insert)
  Cloning method: Ligation Independent Cloning
Terms and licenses: Academic/Nonprofit Terms; Industry Terms: Not Available to Industry
How to cite: pCAG-PrCas12a-2AeGFP was a gift from Wei Li (Addgene plasmid # 123636 ; http://n2t.net/addgene:123636 ; RRID:Addgene_123636)
