[The description below was written by a language model from this plasmid's Addgene catalogue record and pLannotate feature annotations shown in this document.]
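Description:
pCAG-PrCas12a-2AeGFP is a mammalian expression plasmid of about 8.9 kb, built on the pCAG-2AeGFP backbone, for producing the Cas12a (Cpf1) ortholog PrCas12a in genome-editing experiments. It is propagated in E. coli through a high-copy ColE1/pUC-type origin and selected with ampicillin via the β-lactamase gene and its native promoter. Remnants of cloning-vector sequence (lac promoter and operator, CAP binding site, a lacI fragment and a bom fragment) are also present but play no part in the mammalian expression cassette.

Expression is driven by the composite CAG promoter, annotated here as the CMV immediate-early enhancer, the chicken β-actin promoter and a chimeric β-actin/β-globin intron, which together give strong constitutive transcription in many mammalian cell types. A T7 promoter sits just downstream of the intron and could in principle support in vitro transcription of the coding region. The synthetic PrCas12a open reading frame, recorded as carrying a C-terminal 3xHA tag for immunodetection, is not itself annotated in either feature table, but presumably occupies the roughly 3.9 kb unannotated interval between the T7 promoter and EGFP. As the name indicates, a 2A self-cleaving peptide links the nuclease to EGFP, so a single transcript yields separate nuclease and fluorescent proteins, allowing transfected cells to be identified or sorted by fluorescence. An SV40 polyadenylation signal terminates the cassette.

No crRNA expression cassette is annotated, so the guide RNA presumably has to be supplied separately. The depositor and sequencing-derived records differ by only a few nucleotides and show the same feature layout.
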