Features (pLannotate 1.2.2; 14 found; start..end, strand, type, name):
      8..387     +  enhancer       CMV enhancer: human cytomegalovirus immediate early enhancer
    390..665     +  promoter       chicken β-actin promoter: No description available
    666..1678    +  intron         chimeric intron: chimera between introns from chicken β-actin and rabbit β-globin
   1739..1757    +  promoter       T7 promoter: promoter for bacteriophage T7 RNA polymerase
   5633..6352    +  CDS            EGFP: the original enhanced GFP (Yang et al., 1996) mammalian codon-optimized
   6395..6516    +  polyA_signal   SV40 poly(A) signal: SV40 polyadenylation signal
   6583..6599    -  protein_bind   lac operator: The lac repressor binds to the lac operator to inhibit transcription in E. coli. This inhibition can be relieved by adding lactose or isopropyl-β-D-thiogalactopyranoside (IPTG). lac repressor encoded by lacI
   6607..6637    -  promoter       lac promoter: promoter for the E. coli lac operon
   6652..6673    -  protein_bind   CAP binding site: CAP binding activates transcription in the presence of cAMP. E. coli catabolite activator protein
   6686..6778    -  CDS            lacI (fragment): lac repressor; lacI; The lac repressor binds to the lac operator to inhibit transcription in E. coli. This inhibition can be relieved by adding lactose or isopropyl-β-D-thiogalactopyranoside (IPTG).
   6961..7549    -  rep_origin     ori: high-copy-number ColE1/pMB1/pBR322/pUC origin of replication
   7720..8580    -  CDS            AmpR: β-lactamase; bla; confers resistance to ampicillin, carbenicillin, and related antibiotics
   8581..8685    -  promoter       AmpR promoter: bla
   8756..8800    -  misc_feature   bom (fragment): basis of mobility region from pBR322
>Addgene plasmid #123636 | pCAG-PrCas12a-2AeGFP | depositor full sequence | sequence record 235870 | pCAG-PrCas12a-2AeGFP sequence 8947 bps
ACGCGTTGACATTGATTATTGACTAGTTATTAATAGTAATCAATTACGGGGTCATTAGTTCATAGCCCAT
ATATGGAGTTCCGCGTTACATAACTTACGGTAAATGGCCCGCCTGGCTGACCGCCCAACGACCCCCGCCC
ATTGACGTCAATAATGACGTATGTTCCCATAGTAACGCCAATAGGGACTTTCCATTGACGTCAATGGGTG
GACTATTTACGGTAAACTGCCCACTTGGCAGTACATCAAGTGTATCATATGCCAAGTACGCCCCCTATTG
ACGTCAATGACGGTAAATGGCCCGCCTGGCATTATGCCCAGTACATGACCTTATGGGACTTTCCTACTTG
GCAGTACATCTACGTATTAGTCATCGCTATTACCATGGGTCGAGGTGAGCCCCACGTTCTGCTTCACTCT
CCCCATCTCCCCCCCCTCCCCACCCCCAATTTTGTATTTATTTATTTTTTAATTATTTTGTGCAGCGATG
GGGGCGGGGGGGGGGGGGGCGCGCGCCAGGCGGGGCGGGGCGGGGCGAGGGGCGGGGCGGGGCGAGGCGG
AGAGGTGCGGCGGCAGCCAATCAGAGCGGCGCGCTCCGAAAGTTTCCTTTTATGGCGAGGCGGCGGCGGC
GGCGGCCCTATAAAAAGCGAAGCGCGCGGCGGGCGGGAGTCGCTGCGTTGCCTTCGCCCCGTGCCCCGCT
CCGCGCCGCCTCGCGCCGCCCGCCCCGGCTCTGACTGACCGCGTTACTCCCACAGGTGAGCGGGCGGGAC
GGCCCTTCTCCTCCGGGCTGTAATTAGCGCTTGGTTTAATGACGGCTCGTTTCTTTTCTGTGGCTGCGTG
AAAGCCTTAAAGGGCTCCGGGAGGGCCCTTTGTGCGGGGGGGAGCGGCTCGGGGGGTGCGTGCGTGTGTG
TGTGCGTGGGGAGCGCCGCGTGCGGCCCGCGCTGCCCGGCGGCTGTGAGCGCTGCGGGCGCGGCGCGGGG
CTTTGTGCGCTCCGCGTGTGCGCGAGGGGAGCGCGGCCGGGGGCGGTGCCCCGCGGTGCGGGGGGGCTGC
GAGGGGAACAAAGGCTGCGTGCGGGGTGTGTGCGTGGGGGGGTGAGCAGGGGGTGTGGGCGCGGCGGTCG
GGCTGTAACCCCCCCCTGCACCCCCCTCCCCGAGTTGCTGAGCACGGCCCGGCTTCGGGTGCGGGGCTCC
GTACGGGGCGTGGCGCGGGGCTCGCCGTGCCGGGCGGGGGGTGGCGGCAGGTGGGGGTGCCGGGCGGGGC
GGGGCCGCCTCGGGCCGGGGAGGGCTCGGGGGAGGGGCGCGGCGGCCCCCGGAGCGCCGGCGGCTGTCGA
GGCGCGGCGAGCCGCAGCCATTGCCTTTTATGGTAATCGTGCGAGAGGGCGCAGGGACTTCCTTTGTCCC
AAATCTGTGCGGAGCCGAAATCTGGGAGGCGCCGCCGCACCCCCTCTAGCGGGCGCGGGGCGAAGCGGTG
CGGCGCCGGCAGGAAGGAAATGGGCGGGGAGGGCCTTCGTGCGTCGCCGCGCCGCCGTCCCCTTCTCCAT
CTCCAGCCTCGGGGCTGTCCGCAGGGGGACGGCTGCCTTCGGGGGGGACGGGGCAGGGCGGGGTTCGGCT
TCTGGCGTGTGACCGGCGGCTCTAGCGCCTCTGCTAACCATGTTCATGCCTTCTTCTTTTTCCTACAGCT
CCTGGGCAACGTGCTGGTTATTGTGCTGTCTCATCATTTTGGCAAAGCTAGTGAATTCTAATACGACTCA
CTATAGGCCGCCACCATGCCCAAGAAGAAGAGGAAGGTTCCCGGGATGATCATCGGCCGCGACTTCAACA
TGTACTACCAGAACCTGACCAAGATGTACCCCATCAGCAAGACCCTGCGCAACGAGCTGATCCCCGTGGG
CAAGACCCTGGAGAACATCCGCAAGAACGGCATCCTGGAGGCCGACATCCAGCGCAAGGCCGACTACGAG
CACGTGAAGAAGCTGATGGACAACTACCACAAGCAGCTGATCAACGAGGCCCTGCAGGGCGTGCACCTGA
GCGACCTGAGCGACGCCTACGACCTGTACTTCAACCTGAGCAAGGAGAAGAACAGCGTGGACGCCTTCAG
CAAGTGCCAGGACAAGCTGCGCAAGGAGATCGTGAGCCTGCTGAAGAACCACGAGAACTTCCCCAAGATC
GGCAACAAGGAGATCATCAAGCTGCTGCAGAGCCTGTACGACAACGACACCGACTACAAGGCCCTGGACA
GCTTCAGCAACTTCTACACCTACTTCAGCAGCTACAACGAGGTGCGCAAGAACCTGTACAGCGACGAGGA
GAAGAGCAGCACCGTGGCCTACCGCCTGATCAACGAGAACCTGCCCAAGTTCCTGGACAACATCAAGGCC
TACGCCATCGCCAAGAAGGCCGGCGTGCGCGCCGAGGGCCTGAGCGAGGAGGACCAGGACTGCCTGTTCA
TCATCGAGACCTTCGAGCGCACCCTGACCCAGGACGGCATCGACAACTACAACGCCGCCATCGGCAAGCT
GAACACCGCCATCAACCTGTTCAACCAGCAGAACAAGAAGCAGGAGGGCTTCCGCAAGGTGCCCCAGATG
AAGTGCCTGTACAAGCAGATCCTGAGCGACCGCGAGGAGGCCTTCATCGACGAGTTCAGCGACGACGAGG
ACCTGATCACCAACATCGAGAGCTTCGCCGAGAACATGAACGTGTTCCTGAACAGCGAGATCATCACCGA
CTTCAAGATCGCCCTGGTGGAGAGCGACGGCAGCCTGGTGTACATCAAGAACGACGTGAGCAAGACCAGC
TTCAGCAACATCGTGTTCGGCAGCTGGAACGCCATCGACGAGAAGCTGAGCGACGAGTACGACCTGGCCA
ACAGCAAGAAGAAGAAGGACGAGAAGTACTACGAGAAGCGCCAGAAGGAGCTGAAGAAGAACAAGAGCTA
CGACCTGGAGACCATCATCGGCCTGTTCGACGACAACAGCGACGTGATCGGCAAGTACATCGAGAAGCTG
GAGAGCGACATCACCGCCATCGCCGAGGCCAAGAACGACTTCGACGAGATCGTGCTGCGCAAGCACGACA
AGAACAAGAGCCTGCGCAAGAACACCAACGCCGTGGAGGCCATCAAGAGCTACCTGGACACCGTGAAGGA
CTTCGAGCGCGACATCAAGCTGATCAACGGCAGCGGCCAGGAGGTGGAGAAGAACCTGGTGGTGTACGCC
GAGCAGGAGAACATCCTGGCCGAGATCAAGAACGTGGACAGCCTGTACAACATGAGCCGCAACTACCTGA
CCCAGAAGCCCTTCAGCACCGAGAAGTTCAAGCTGAACTTCAACCGCGCCACCCTGCTGAACGGCTGGGA
CAAGAACAAGGAGACCGACAACCTGGGCATCCTGTTCGAGAAGGACGGCATGTACTACCTGGGCATCATG
AACACCAAGGCCAACAAGATCTTCGTGAACATCCCCAAGGCCACCAGCAACGACGTGTACCACAAGGTGA
ACTACAAGCTGCTGCCCGGCCCCAACAAGATGCTGCCCAAGGTGTTCTTCGCCCAGAGCAACCTGGACTA
CTACAAGCCCAGCGAGGAGCTGCTGGCCAAGTACAAGGCCGGCACCCACAAGAAGGGCGACAACTTCAGC
CTGGAGGACTGCCACGCCCTGATCGACTTCTTCAAGGCCAGCATCGAGAAGCACCCCGACTGGAGCAGCT
TCGGCTTCGAGTTCAGCGAGACCTGCACCTACGAGGACCTGAGCGGCTTCTACCGCGAGGTGGAGAAGCA
GGGCTACAAGATCACCTACACCGACGTGGACGCCGACTACATCACCAGCCTGGTGGAGCGCGACGAGCTG
TACCTGTTCCAGATCTACAACAAGGACTTCAGCCCCTACAGCAAGGGCAACCTGAACCTGCACACCATCT
ACCTGCAGATGCTGTTCGACCAGCGCAACCTGAACAACGTGGTGTACAAGCTGAACGGCGAGGCCGAGGT
GTTCTACCGCCCCGCCAGCATCAACGACGAGGAGGTGATCATCCACAAGGCCGGCGAGGAGATCAAGAAC
AAGAACAGCAAGCGCGCCGTGGACAAGCCCACCAGCAAGTTCGGCTACGACATCATCAAGGACCGCCGCT
ACAGCAAGGACAAGTTCATGCTGCACATCCCCGTGACCATGAACTTCGGCGTGGACGAGACCCGCCGCTT
CAACGACGTGGTGAACGACGCCCTGCGCAACGACGAGAAGGTGCGCGTGATCGGCATCGACCGCGGCGAG
CGCAACCTGCTGTACGTGGTGGTGGTGGACACCGACGGCACCATCCTGGAGCAGATCAGCCTGAACAGCA
TCATCAACAACGAGTACAGCATCGAGACCGACTACCACAAGCTGCTGGACGAGAAGGAGGGCGACCGCGA
CCGCGCCCGCAAGAACTGGACCACCATCGAGAACATCAAGGAGCTGAAGGAGGGCTACCTGAGCCAGGTG
GTGAACGTGATCGCCAAGCTGGTGCTGAAGTACAACGCCATCATCTGCCTGGAGGACCTGAACTTCGGCT
TCAAGCGCGGCCGCCAGAAGGTGGAGAAGCAGGTGTACCAGAAGTTCGAGAAGATGCTGATCGACAAGCT
GAACTACCTGGTGATCGACAAGAGCCGCAAGCAGGACAAGCCCGAGGAGTTCGGCGGCGCCCTGAACGCC
CTGCAGCTGACCAGCAAGTTCACCAGCTTCAAGGACATGGGCAAGCAGACCGGCATCATCTACTACGTGC
CCGCCTACCTGACCAGCAAGATCGACCCCACCACCGGCTTCGCCAACCTGTTCTACGTGAAGTACGAGAA
CGTGGAGAAGGCCAAGGAGTTCTTCAGCCGCTTCGACAGCATCAGCTACAACAACGAGAGCGGCTACTTC
GAGTTCGCCTTCGACTACAAGAAGTTCACCGACCGCGCCTGCGGCGCCCGCAGCCAGTGGACCGTGTGCA
CCTACGGCGAGCGCATCATCAAGTTCCGCAACACCGAGAAGAACAACAGCTTCGACGACAAGACCATCGT
GCTGAGCGAGGAGTTCAAGGAGCTGTTCAGCATCTACGGCATCAGCTACGAGGACGGCGCCGAGCTGAAG
AACAAGATCATGAGCGTGGACGAGGCCGACTTCTTCCGCAGCCTGACCCGCCTGTTCCAGCAGACCATGC
AGATGCGCAACAGCAGCAACGACGTGACCCGCGACTACATCATCAGCCCCATCATGAACGACCGCGGCGA
GTTCTTCAACAGCGAGGCCTGCGACGCCAGCAAGCCCAAGGACGCCGACGCCAACGGCGCCTTCAACATC
GCCCGCAAGGGCCTGTGGGTGCTGGAGCAGATCCGCAACACCCCCAGCGGCGACAAGCTGAACCTGGCCA
TGAGCAACGCCGAGTGGCTGGAGTACGCCCAGCGCAACCAGATCGCTAGCCCAAAGAAGAAGAGGAAAGT
CTCTAGATACCCTTATGATGTTCCAGATTATGCCGGATACCCATACGATGTCCCTGACTATGCAGGCTCC
TACCCTTATGACGTCCCAGACTACGCCGGATCCAGGTCCGGCGGCGGAGAGGGCAGAGGAAGTCTTCTAA
CATGCGGTGACGTGGAGGAGAATCCCGGCCCAATGGTGAGCAAGGGCGAGGAGCTGTTCACCGGGGTGGT
GCCCATCCTGGTCGAGCTGGACGGCGACGTAAACGGCCACAAGTTCAGCGTGTCCGGCGAGGGCGAGGGC
GATGCCACCTACGGCAAGCTGACCCTGAAGTTCATCTGCACCACCGGCAAGCTGCCCGTGCCCTGGCCCA
CCCTCGTGACCACCCTGACCTACGGCGTGCAGTGCTTCAGCCGCTACCCCGACCACATGAAGCAGCACGA
CTTCTTCAAGTCCGCCATGCCCGAAGGCTACGTCCAGGAGCGCACCATCTTCTTCAAGGACGACGGCAAC
TACAAGACCCGCGCCGAGGTGAAGTTCGAGGGCGACACCCTGGTGAACCGCATCGAGCTGAAGGGCATCG
ACTTCAAGGAGGACGGCAACATCCTGGGGCACAAGCTGGAGTACAACTACAACAGCCACAACGTCTATAT
CATGGCCGACAAGCAGAAGAACGGCATCAAGGTGAACTTCAAGATCCGCCACAACATCGAGGACGGCAGC
GTGCAGCTCGCCGACCACTACCAGCAGAACACCCCCATCGGCGACGGCCCCGTGCTGCTGCCCGACAACC
ACTACCTGAGCACCCAGTCCGCCCTGAGCAAAGACCCCAACGAGAAGCGCGATCACATGGTCCTGCTGGA
GTTCGTGACCGCCGCCGGGATCACTCTCGGCATGGACGAGCTGTACAAGTAACTGCAGCGCGGGGATCTC
ATGCTGGAGTTCTTCGCCCACCCCAACTTGTTTATTGCAGCTTATAATGGTTACAAATAAAGCAATAGCA
TCACAAATTTCACAAATAAAGCATTTTTTTCACTGCATTCTAGTTGTGGTTTGTCCAAACTCATCAATGT
ATCTTATTAATTAACGTCGACCTCTAGCTAGAGCTTGGCGTAATCATGGTCATAGCTGTTTCCTGTGTGA
AATTGTTATCCGCTCACAATTCCACACAACATACGAGCCGGAAGCATAAAGTGTAAAGCCTAGGGTGCCT
AATGAGTGAGCTAACTCACATTAATTGCGTTGCGCTCACTGCCCGCTTTCCAGTCGGGAAACCTGTCGTG
CCAGCTGCATTAATGAATCGGCCAACGCGCGGGGAGAGGCGGTTTGCGTATTGGGCGCTCTTCCGCTTCC
TCGCTCACTGACTCGCTGCGCTCGGTCGTTCGGCTGCGGCGAGCGGTATCAGCTCACTCAAAGGCGGTAA
TACGGTTATCCACAGAATCAGGGGATAACGCAGGAAAGAACATGTGAGCAAAAGGCCAGCAAAAGGCCAG
GAACCGTAAAAAGGCCGCGTTGCTGGCGTTTTTCCATAGGCTCCGCCCCCCTGACGAGCATCACAAAAAT
CGACGCTCAAGTCAGAGGTGGCGAAACCCGACAGGACTATAAAGATACCAGGCGTTTCCCCCTGGAAGCT
CCCTCGTGCGCTCTCCTGTTCCGACCCTGCCGCTTACCGGATACCTGTCCGCCTTTCTCCCTTCGGGAAG
CGTGGCGCTTTCTCATAGCTCACGCTGTAGGTATCTCAGTTCGGTGTAGGTCGTTCGCTCCAAGCTGGGC
TGTGTGCACGAACCCCCCGTTCAGCCCGACCGCTGCGCCTTATCCGGTAACTATCGTCTTGAGTCCAACC
CGGTAAGACACGACTTATCGCCACTGGCAGCAGCCACTGGTAACAGGATTAGCAGAGCGAGGTATGTAGG
CGGTGCTACAGAGTTCTTGAAGTGGTGGCCTAACTACGGCTACACTAGAAGAACAGTATTTGGTATCTGC
GCTCTGCTGAAGCCAGTTACCTTCGGAAAAAGAGTTGGTAGCTCTTGATCCGGCAAACAAACCACCGCTG
GTAGCGGTGGTTTTTTTGTTTGCAAGCAGCAGATTACGCGCAGAAAAAAAGGATCTCAAGAAGATCCTTT
GATCTTTTCTACGGGGTCTGACGCTCAGTGGAACGAAAACTCACGTTAAGGGATTTTGGTCATGAGATTA
TCAAAAAGGATCTTCACCTAGATCCTTTTAAATTAAAAATGAAGTTTTAAATCAATCTAAAGTATATATG
AGTAAACTTGGTCTGACAGTTACCAATGCTTAATCAGTGAGGCACCTATCTCAGCGATCTGTCTATTTCG
TTCATCCATAGTTGCCTGACTCCCCGTCGTGTAGATAACTACGATACGGGAGGGCTTACCATCTGGCCCC
AGTGCTGCAATGATACCGCGAGACCCACGCTCACCGGCTCCAGATTTATCAGCAATAAACCAGCCAGCCG
GAAGGGCCGAGCGCAGAAGTGGTCCTGCAACTTTATCCGCCTCCATCCAGTCTATTAATTGTTGCCGGGA
AGCTAGAGTAAGTAGTTCGCCAGTTAATAGTTTGCGCAACGTTGTTGCCATTGCTACAGGCATCGTGGTG
TCACGCTCGTCGTTTGGTATGGCTTCATTCAGCTCCGGTTCCCAACGATCAAGGCGAGTTACATGATCCC
CCATGTTGTGCAAAAAAGCGGTTAGCTCCTTCGGTCCTCCGATCGTTGTCAGAAGTAAGTTGGCCGCAGT
GTTATCACTCATGGTTATGGCAGCACTGCATAATTCTCTTACTGTCATGCCATCCGTAAGATGCTTTTCT
GTGACTGGTGAGTACTCAACCAAGTCATTCTGAGAATAGTGTATGCGGCGACCGAGTTGCTCTTGCCCGG
CGTCAATACGGGATAATACCGCGCCACATAGCAGAACTTTAAAAGTGCTCATCATTGGAAAACGTTCTTC
GGGGCGAAAACTCTCAAGGATCTTACCGCTGTTGAGATCCAGTTCGATGTAACCCACTCGTGCACCCAAC
TGATCTTCAGCATCTTTTACTTTCACCAGCGTTTCTGGGTGAGCAAAAACAGGAAGGCAAAATGCCGCAA
AAAAGGGAATAAGGGCGACACGGAAATGTTGAATACTCATACTCTTCCTTTTTCAATATTATTGAAGCAT
TTATCAGGGTTATTGTCTCATGAGCGGATACATATTTGAATGTATTTAGAAAAATAAACAAATAGGGGTT
CCGCGCACATTTCCCCGAAAAGTGCCACCTGACGTCGACGGATCGGGAGATCGATCTCCCGATCCCCTAG
GGTCGACTCTCAGTACAATCTGCTCTGATGCCGCATAGTTAAGCCAGTATCTGCTCCCTGCTTGTGTGTT
GGAGGTCGCTGAGTAGTGCGCGAGCAAAATTTAAGCTACAACAAGGCAAGGCTTGACCGACAATTGCATG
AAGAATCTGCTTAGGGTTAGGCGTTTTGCGCTGCTTCGCGATGTACGGGCCAGATAT
