Features (pLannotate 1.2.2; 14 found; start..end, strand, type, name):
      8..387     +  enhancer       CMV enhancer: human cytomegalovirus immediate early enhancer
    389..664     +  promoter       chicken β-actin promoter: No description available
    665..1681    +  intron         chimeric intron: chimera between introns from chicken β-actin and rabbit β-globin
   1742..1760    +  promoter       T7 promoter: promoter for bacteriophage T7 RNA polymerase
   5636..6355    +  CDS            EGFP: the original enhanced GFP (Yang et al., 1996) mammalian codon-optimized
   6398..6519    +  polyA_signal   SV40 poly(A) signal: SV40 polyadenylation signal
   6586..6602    -  protein_bind   lac operator: The lac repressor binds to the lac operator to inhibit transcription in E. coli. This inhibition can be relieved by adding lactose or isopropyl-β-D-thiogalactopyranoside (IPTG). lac repressor encoded by lacI
   6610..6640    -  promoter       lac promoter: promoter for the E. coli lac operon
   6655..6676    -  protein_bind   CAP binding site: CAP binding activates transcription in the presence of cAMP. E. coli catabolite activator protein
   6689..6781    -  CDS            lacI (fragment): lac repressor; lacI; The lac repressor binds to the lac operator to inhibit transcription in E. coli. This inhibition can be relieved by adding lactose or isopropyl-β-D-thiogalactopyranoside (IPTG).
   6964..7552    -  rep_origin     ori: high-copy-number ColE1/pMB1/pBR322/pUC origin of replication
   7723..8583    -  CDS            AmpR: β-lactamase; bla; confers resistance to ampicillin, carbenicillin, and related antibiotics
   8584..8688    -  promoter       AmpR promoter: bla
   8759..8803    -  misc_feature   bom (fragment): basis of mobility region from pBR322
>Addgene plasmid #123636 | pCAG-PrCas12a-2AeGFP | addgene full sequence | sequence record 240591 | Addgene NGS Result
ACGCGTTGACATTGATTATTGACTAGTTATTAATAGTAATCAATTACGGGGTCATTAGTTCATAGCCCAT
ATATGGAGTTCCGCGTTACATAACTTACGGTAAATGGCCCGCCTGGCTGACCGCCCAACGACCCCCGCCC
ATTGACGTCAATAATGACGTATGTTCCCATAGTAACGCCAATAGGGACTTTCCATTGACGTCAATGGGTG
GAGTATTTACGGTAAACTGCCCACTTGGCAGTACATCAAGTGTATCATATGCCAAGTACGCCCCCTATTG
ACGTCAATGACGGTAAATGGCCCGCCTGGCATTATGCCCAGTACATGACCTTATGGGACTTTCCTACTTG
GCAGTACATCTACGTATTAGTCATCGCTATTACCATGGTCGAGGTGAGCCCCACGTTCTGCTTCACTCTC
CCCATCTCCCCCCCCTCCCCACCCCCAATTTTGTATTTATTTATTTTTTAATTATTTTGTGCAGCGATGG
GGGCGGGGGGGGGGGGGGSGCGCGCCRGGSGGGGSGGGGSGGGGSGRGGGGSGGGGSGGGGSGRGGCGGA
GAGGTGCGGCGGCAGCCAATCAGAGCGGCGCGCTCCGAAAGTTTCCTTTTATGGCGAGGCGGCGGCGGCG
GCGGCCCTATAAAAAGCGAAGCGCGCGGCGGGCGGGAGTCGCTGCGCGCTGCCTTCGCCCCGTGCCCCGC
TCCGCCGCCGCCTCGCGCCGCCCGCCCCGGCTCTGACTGACCGCGTTACTCCCACAGGTGAGCGGGCGGG
ACGGCCCTTCTCCTCCGGGCTGTAATTAGCGCTTGGTTTAATGACGGCTTGTTTCTTTTCTGTGGCTGCG
TGAAAGCCTTGAGGGGCTCCGGGAGGGCCCTTTGTGCGGGGGGAGCGGCTCGGGGGGTGCGTGCGTGTGT
GTGTGCGTGGGGAGCGCCGCGTGCGGCTCCGCGCTGCCCGGCGGCTGTGAGCGCTGCGGGCGCGGCGCGG
GGCTTTGTGCGCTCCGCAGTGTGCGCGAGGGGAGCGCGGCCGGGGGCGGTGCCCCGCGGTGCGGGGGGGG
CTGCGAGGGGAACAAAGGCTGCGTGCGGGGTGTGTGCGTGGGGGGGTGAGCAGGGGGTGTGGGCGCGTCG
GTCGGGCTGCAACCCCCCCTGCACCCCCCTCCCCGAGTTGCTGAGCACGGCCCGGCTTCGGGTGCGGGGC
TCCGTACGGGGCGTGGCGCGGGGCTCGCCGTGCCGGGCGGGGGGTGGCGGCAGGTGGGGGTGCCGGGCGG
GGCGGGGCCGCCTCGGGCCGGGGRGGGCTCGGGGGAGGGGCGCGGCGGCCCCCGGAGCGCCGGCGGCTGT
CGAGGCGCGGCGAGCCGCAGCCATTGCCTTTTATGGTAATCGTGCGAGAGGGCGCAGGGACTTCCTTTGT
CCCAAATCTGTGCGGAGCCGAAATCTGGGAGGCGCCGCCGCACCCCCTCTAGCGGGCGCGGGGCGAAGCG
GTGCGGCGCCGGCAGGAAGGAAATGGGCGGGGAGGGCCTTCGTGCGTCGCCGCGCCGCCGTCCCCTTCTC
CCTCTCCAGCCTCGGGGCTGTCCGCGGGGGGACGGCTGCCTTCGGGGGGGACGGGGCAGGGCGGGGTTCG
GCTTCTGGCGTGTGACCGGCGGCTCTAGCGCCTCTGCTAACCATGTTCATGCCTTCTTCTTTTTCCTACA
GCTCCTGGGCAACGTGCTGGTTATTGTGCTGTCTCATCATTTTGGCAAAGCTAGTGAATTCTAATACGAC
TCACTATAGGCCGCCACCATGCCCAAGAAGAAGAGGAAGGTTCCCGGGATGATCATCGGCCGCGACTTCA
ACATGTACTACCAGAACCTGACCAAGATGTACCCCATCAGCAAGACCCTGCGCAACGAGCTGATCCCCGT
GGGCAAGACCCTGGAGAACATCCGCAAGAACGGCATCCTGGAGGCCGACATCCAGCGCAAGGCCGACTAC
GAGCACGTGAAGAAGCTGATGGACAACTACCACAAGCAGCTGATCAACGAGGCCCTGCAGGGCGTGCACC
TGAGCGACCTGAGCGACGCCTACGACCTGTACTTCAACCTGAGCAAGGAGAAGAACAGCGTGGACGCCTT
CAGCAAGTGCCAGGACAAGCTGCGCAAGGAGATCGTGAGCCTGCTGAAGAACCACGAGAACTTCCCCAAG
ATCGGCAACAAGGAGATCATCAAGCTGCTGCAGAGCCTGTACGACAACGACACCGACTACAAGGCCCTGG
ACAGCTTCAGCAACTTCTACACCTACTTCAGCAGCTACAACGAGGTGCGCAAGAACCTGTACAGCGACGA
GGAGAAGAGCAGCACCGTGGCCTACCGCCTGATCAACGAGAACCTGCCCAAGTTCCTGGACAACATCAAG
GCCTACGCCATCGCCAAGAAGGCCGGCGTGCGCGCCGAGGGCCTGAGCGAGGAGGACCAGGACTGCCTGT
TCATCATCGAGACCTTCGAGCGCACCCTGACCCAGGACGGCATCGACAACTACAACGCCGCCATCGGCAA
GCTGAACACCGCCATCAACCTGTTCAACCAGCAGAACAAGAAGCAGGAGGGCTTCCGCAAGGTGCCCCAG
ATGAAGTGCCTGTACAAGCAGATCCTGAGCGACCGCGAGGAGGCCTTCATCGACGAGTTCAGCGACGACG
AGGACCTGATCACCAACATCGAGAGCTTCGCCGAGAACATGAACGTGTTCCTGAACAGCGAGATCATCAC
CGACTTCAAGATCGCCCTGGTGGAGAGCGACGGCAGCCTGGTGTACATCAAGAACGACGTGAGCAAGACC
AGCTTCAGCAACATCGTGTTCGGCAGCTGGAACGCCATCGACGAGAAGCTGAGCGACGAGTACGACCTGG
CCAACAGCAAGAAGAAGAAGGACGAGAAGTACTACGAGAAGCGCCAGAAGGAGCTGAAGAAGAACAAGAG
CTACGACCTGGAGACCATCATCGGCCTGTTCGACGACAACAGCGACGTGATCGGCAAGTACATCGAGAAG
CTGGAGAGCGACATCACCGCCATCGCCGAGGCCAAGAACGACTTCGACGAGATCGTGCTGCGCAAGCACG
ACAAGAACAAGAGCCTGCGCAAGAACACCAACGCCGTGGAGGCCATCAAGAGCTACCTGGACACCGTGAA
GGACTTCGAGCGCGACATCAAGCTGATCAACGGCAGCGGCCAGGAGGTGGAGAAGAACCTGGTGGTGTAC
GCCGAGCAGGAGAACATCCTGGCCGAGATCAAGAACGTGGACAGCCTGTACAACATGAGCCGCAACTACC
TGACCCAGAAGCCCTTCAGCACCGAGAAGTTCAAGCTGAACTTCAACCGCGCCACCCTGCTGAACGGCTG
GGACAAGAACAAGGAGACCGACAACCTGGGCATCCTGTTCGAGAAGGACGGCATGTACTACCTGGGCATC
ATGAACACCAAGGCCAACAAGATCTTCGTGAACATCCCCAAGGCCACCAGCAACGACGTGTACCACAAGG
TGAACTACAAGCTGCTGCCCGGCCCCAACAAGATGCTGCCCAAGGTGTTCTTCGCCCAGAGCAACCTGGA
CTACTACAAGCCCAGCGAGGAGCTGCTGGCCAAGTACAAGGCCGGCACCCACAAGAAGGGCGACAACTTC
AGCCTGGAGGACTGCCACGCCCTGATCGACTTCTTCAAGGCCAGCATCGAGAAGCACCCCGACTGGAGCA
GCTTCGGCTTCGAGTTCAGCGAGACCTGCACCTACGAGGACCTGAGCGGCTTCTACCGCGAGGTGGAGAA
GCAGGGCTACAAGATCACCTACACCGACGTGGACGCCGACTACATCACCAGCCTGGTGGAGCGCGACGAG
CTGTACCTGTTCCAGATCTACAACAAGGACTTCAGCCCCTACAGCAAGGGCAACCTGAACCTGCACACCA
TCTACCTGCAGATGCTGTTCGACCAGCGCAACCTGAACAACGTGGTGTACAAGCTGAACGGCGAGGCCGA
GGTGTTCTACCGCCCCGCCAGCATCAACGACGAGGAGGTGATCATCCACAAGGCCGGCGAGGAGATCAAG
AACAAGAACAGCAAGCGCGCCGTGGACAAGCCCACCAGCAAGTTCGGCTACGACATCATCAAGGACCGCC
GCTACAGCAAGGACAAGTTCATGCTGCACATCCCCGTGACCATGAACTTCGGCGTGGACGAGACCCGCCG
CTTCAACGACGTGGTGAACGACGCCCTGCGCAACGACGAGAAGGTGCGCGTGATCGGCATCGACCGCGGC
GAGCGCAACCTGCTGTACGTGGTGGTGGTGGACACCGACGGCACCATCCTGGAGCAGATCAGCCTGAACA
GCATCATCAACAACGAGTACAGCATCGAGACCGACTACCACAAGCTGCTGGACGAGAAGGAGGGCGACCG
CGACCGCGCCCGCAAGAACTGGACCACCATCGAGAACATCAAGGAGCTGAAGGAGGGCTACCTGAGCCAG
GTGGTGAACGTGATCGCCAAGCTGGTGCTGAAGTACAACGCCATCATCTGCCTGGAGGACCTGAACTTCG
GCTTCAAGCGCGGCCGCCAGAAGGTGGAGAAGCAGGTGTACCAGAAGTTCGAGAAGATGCTGATCGACAA
GCTGAACTACCTGGTGATCGACAAGAGCCGCAAGCAGGACAAGCCCGAGGAGTTCGGCGGCGCCCTGAAC
GCCCTGCAGCTGACCAGCAAGTTCACCAGCTTCAAGGACATGGGCAAGCAGACCGGCATCATCTACTACG
TGCCCGCCTACCTGACCAGCAAGATCGACCCCACCACCGGCTTCGCCAACCTGTTCTACGTGAAGTACGA
GAACGTGGAGAAGGCCAAGGAGTTCTTCAGCCGCTTCGACAGCATCAGCTACAACAACGAGAGCGGCTAC
TTCGAGTTCGCCTTCGACTACAAGAAGTTCACCGACCGCGCCTGCGGCGCCCGCAGCCAGTGGACCGTGT
GCACCTACGGCGAGCGCATCATCAAGTTCCGCAACACCGAGAAGAACAACAGCTTCGACGACAAGACCAT
CGTGCTGAGCGAGGAGTTCAAGGAGCTGTTCAGCATCTACGGCATCAGCTACGAGGACGGCGCCGAGCTG
AAGAACAAGATCATGAGCGTGGACGAGGCCGACTTCTTCCGCAGCCTGACCCGCCTGTTCCAGCAGACCA
TGCAGATGCGCAACAGCAGCAACGACGTGACCCGCGACTACATCATCAGCCCCATCATGAACGACCGCGG
CGAGTTCTTCAACAGCGAGGCCTGCGACGCCAGCAAGCCCAAGGACGCCGACGCCAACGGCGCCTTCAAC
ATCGCCCGCAAGGGCCTGTGGGTGCTGGAGCAGATCCGCAACACCCCCAGCGGCGACAAGCTGAACCTGG
CCATGAGCAACGCCGAGTGGCTGGAGTACGCCCAGCGCAACCAGATCGCTAGCCCAAAGAAGAAGAGGAA
AGTCTCTAGATACCCTTATGATGTTCCAGATTATGCCGGATACCCATACGATGTCCCTGACTATGCAGGC
TCCTACCCTTATGACGTCCCAGACTACGCCGGATCCAGGTCCGGCGGCGGAGAGGGCAGAGGAAGTCTTC
TAACATGCGGTGACGTGGAGGAGAATCCCGGCCCAATGGTGAGCAAGGGCGAGGAGCTGTTCACCGGGGT
GGTGCCCATCCTGGTCGAGCTGGACGGCGACGTAAACGGCCACAAGTTCAGCGTGTCCGGCGAGGGCGAG
GGCGATGCCACCTACGGCAAGCTGACCCTGAAGTTCATCTGCACCACCGGCAAGCTGCCCGTGCCCTGGC
CCACCCTCGTGACCACCCTGACCTACGGCGTGCAGTGCTTCAGCCGCTACCCCGACCACATGAAGCAGCA
CGACTTCTTCAAGTCCGCCATGCCCGAAGGCTACGTCCAGGAGCGCACCATCTTCTTCAAGGACGACGGC
AACTACAAGACCCGCGCCGAGGTGAAGTTCGAGGGCGACACCCTGGTGAACCGCATCGAGCTGAAGGGCA
TCGACTTCAAGGAGGACGGCAACATCCTGGGGCACAAGCTGGAGTACAACTACAACAGCCACAACGTCTA
TATCATGGCCGACAAGCAGAAGAACGGCATCAAGGTGAACTTCAAGATCCGCCACAACATCGAGGACGGC
AGCGTGCAGCTCGCCGACCACTACCAGCAGAACACCCCCATCGGCGACGGCCCCGTGCTGCTGCCCGACA
ACCACTACCTGAGCACCCAGTCCGCCCTGAGCAAAGACCCCAACGAGAAGCGCGATCACATGGTCCTGCT
GGAGTTCGTGACCGCCGCCGGGATCACTCTCGGCATGGACGAGCTGTACAAGTAACTGCAGCGCGGGGAT
CTCATGCTGGAGTTCTTCGCCCACCCCAACTTGTTTATTGCAGCTTATAATGGTTACAAATAAAGCAATA
GCATCACAAATTTCACAAATAAAGCATTTTTTTCACTGCATTCTAGTTGTGGTTTGTCCAAACTCATCAA
TGTATCTTATTAATTAACGTCGACCTCTAGCTAGAGCTTGGCGTAATCATGGTCATAGCTGTTTCCTGTG
TGAAATTGTTATCCGCTCACAATTCCACACAACATACGAGCCGGAAGCATAAAGTGTAAAGCCTAGGGTG
CCTAATGAGTGAGCTAACTCACATTAATTGCGTTGCGCTCACTGCCCGCTTTCCAGTCGGGAAACCTGTC
GTGCCAGCTGCATTAATGAATCGGCCAACGCGCGGGGAGAGGCGGTTTGCGTATTGGGCGCTCTTCCGCT
TCCTCGCTCACTGACTCGCTGCGCTCGGTCGTTCGGCTGCGGCGAGCGGTATCAGCTCACTCAAAGGCGG
TAATACGGTTATCCACAGAATCAGGGGATAACGCAGGAAAGAACATGTGAGCAAAAGGCCAGCAAAAGGC
CAGGAACCGTAAAAAGGCCGCGTTGCTGGCGTTTTTCCATAGGCTCCGCCCCCCTGACGAGCATCACAAA
AATCGACGCTCAAGTCAGAGGTGGCGAAACCCGACAGGACTATAAAGATACCAGGCGTTTCCCCCTGGAA
GCTCCCTCGTGCGCTCTCCTGTTCCGACCCTGCCGCTTACCGGATACCTGTCCGCCTTTCTCCCTTCGGG
AAGCGTGGCGCTTTCTCATAGCTCACGCTGTAGGTATCTCAGTTCGGTGTAGGTCGTTCGCTCCAAGCTG
GGCTGTGTGCACGAACCCCCCGTTCAGCCCGACCGCTGCGCCTTATCCGGTAACTATCGTCTTGAGTCCA
ACCCGGTAAGACACGACTTATCGCCACTGGCAGCAGCCACTGGTAACAGGATTAGCAGAGCGAGGTATGT
AGGCGGTGCTACAGAGTTCTTGAAGTGGTGGCCTAACTACGGCTACACTAGAAGAACAGTATTTGGTATC
TGCGCTCTGCTGAAGCCAGTTACCTTCGGAAAAAGAGTTGGTAGCTCTTGATCCGGCAAACAAACCACCG
CTGGTAGCGGTGGTTTTTTTGTTTGCAAGCAGCAGATTACGCGCAGAAAAAAAGGATCTCAAGAAGATCC
TTTGATCTTTTCTACGGGGTCTGACGCTCAGTGGAACGAAAACTCACGTTAAGGGATTTTGGTCATGAGA
TTATCAAAAAGGATCTTCACCTAGATCCTTTTAAATTAAAAATGAAGTTTTAAATCAATCTAAAGTATAT
ATGAGTAAACTTGGTCTGACAGTTACCAATGCTTAATCAGTGAGGCACCTATCTCAGCGATCTGTCTATT
TCGTTCATCCATAGTTGCCTGACTCCCCGTCGTGTAGATAACTACGATACGGGAGGGCTTACCATCTGGC
CCCAGTGCTGCAATGATACCGCGAGACCCACGCTCACCGGCTCCAGATTTATCAGCAATAAACCAGCCAG
CCGGAAGGGCCGAGCGCAGAAGTGGTCCTGCAACTTTATCCGCCTCCATCCAGTCTATTAATTGTTGCCG
GGAAGCTAGAGTAAGTAGTTCGCCAGTTAATAGTTTGCGCAACGTTGTTGCCATTGCTACAGGCATCGTG
GTGTCACGCTCGTCGTTTGGTATGGCTTCATTCAGCTCCGGTTCCCAACGATCAAGGCGAGTTACATGAT
CCCCCATGTTGTGCAAAAAAGCGGTTAGCTCCTTCGGTCCTCCGATCGTTGTCAGAAGTAAGTTGGCCGC
AGTGTTATCACTCATGGTTATGGCAGCACTGCATAATTCTCTTACTGTCATGCCATCCGTAAGATGCTTT
TCTGTGACTGGTGAGTACTCAACCAAGTCATTCTGAGAATAGTGTATGCGGCGACCGAGTTGCTCTTGCC
CGGCGTCAATACGGGATAATACCGCGCCACATAGCAGAACTTTAAAAGTGCTCATCATTGGAAAACGTTC
TTCGGGGCGAAAACTCTCAAGGATCTTACCGCTGTTGAGATCCAGTTCGATGTAACCCACTCGTGCACCC
AACTGATCTTCAGCATCTTTTACTTTCACCAGCGTTTCTGGGTGAGCAAAAACAGGAAGGCAAAATGCCG
CAAAAAAGGGAATAAGGGCGACACGGAAATGTTGAATACTCATACTCTTCCTTTTTCAATATTATTGAAG
CATTTATCAGGGTTATTGTCTCATGAGCGGATACATATTTGAATGTATTTAGAAAAATAAACAAATAGGG
GTTCCGCGCACATTTCCCCGAAAAGTGCCACCTGACGTCGACGGATCGGGAGATCGATCTCCCGATCCCC
TAGGGTCGACTCTCAGTACAATCTGCTCTGATGCCGCATAGTTAAGCCAGTATCTGCTCCCTGCTTGTGT
GTTGGAGGTCGCTGAGTAGTGCGCGAGCAAAATTTAAGCTACAACAAGGCAAGGCTTGACCGACAATTGC
ATGAAGAATCTGCTTAGGGTTAGGCGTTTTGCGCTGCTTCGCGATGTACGGGCCAGATAT
